Addgene plasmid #138283: pKEW394_AcrIIA14
Purpose: Expression of AcrIIA14 protein
Depositing lab: Jennifer Doudna. Depositing organization: University of California, Berkeley. Publication: Potent CRISPR-Cas9 inhibitors from Staphylococcus genomes. Watters KE, Shivram H, Fellmann C, Lew RJ, McMahon B, Doudna JA. Proc Natl Acad Sci U S A. 2020 Mar 10. pii: 1917668117. doi: 10.1073/pnas.1917668117. PubMed 32156733.
Backbone
  Vector backbone: pET
  Total vector size (bp): 6065
  Vector type: Bacterial Expression, CRISPR
Growth in bacteria
  Bacterial resistance: Ampicillin, 100 μg/mL
  Growth temperature: 37°C
  Growth strain: DH5alpha
  Copy number: High Copy
Gene/Insert
  Gene/Insert name: AcrIIA14
  Species: Staphylococcus simulans
  Tag / fusion protein: SFGFP (N terminal on insert)
Terms and licenses: Academic/Nonprofit Terms; Industry Terms: Not Available to Industry
How to cite: pKEW394_AcrIIA14 was a gift from Jennifer Doudna (Addgene plasmid # 138283 ; http://n2t.net/addgene:138283 ; RRID:Addgene_138283)
