[The description below was written by a language model from this plasmid's Addgene catalogue record and pLannotate feature annotations shown in this document.]
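Description:
pKEW394_AcrIIA14 is a pET-family bacterial expression plasmid of about 6.1 kb, built to produce the anti-CRISPR protein AcrIIA14 from Staphylococcus simulans in E. coli. It replicates from a ColE1/pMB1-type origin and is selected with ampicillin through the bla gene under its own promoter. The backbone shows its pBR322 ancestry. It retains the bom mobilisation region and the rop gene, and the expression cassette sits between two fragments of the tetracycline resistance gene, which is therefore disrupted and should not be functional. The catalogue lists the plasmid as high copy, although rop normally acts to restrain copy number.

The expression cassette is driven by a T7 promoter followed by the phage T7 gene 10 ribosome binding site, so transcription depends on a host that supplies T7 RNA polymerase. No lac operator or lacI gene was annotated. The open reading frame begins with a 10xHis affinity tag, continues into superfolder GFP, and then a TEV protease recognition site (detected as a partial match). The AcrIIA14 coding sequence is not itself annotated, but it presumably occupies the unannotated stretch between the TEV site and the T7 terminator. A short hit to a T7 gene 10B-derived sequence just upstream of the terminator is probably residual vector sequence rather than an intended tag.

This layout allows nickel-affinity purification of the fusion, with sfGFP giving a visual readout of expression. TEV cleavage can then remove the His-sfGFP portion and release the inhibitor. The record states the purpose simply as expression of AcrIIA14, in the context of work on Cas9 inhibitors found in Staphylococcus genomes.
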