Features (pLannotate 1.2.2; 16 found; start..end, strand, type, name):
    233..372     -  misc_feature   bom: basis of mobility region from pBR322
    474..665     -  CDS            rop: Rop protein, which maintains plasmids at low copy number; rop
    682..1062    +  CDS            YPB1_ECOLX: Protein predicted: Swiss-Prot protein existence level 4. From Escherichia coli.
   1304..2204    -  CDS            TcR (fragment): tetracycline efflux protein; tet; confers resistance to tetracycline
   2226..2244    +  promoter       T7 promoter: promoter for bacteriophage T7 RNA polymerase
   2333..2355    +  RBS            RBS: efficient ribosome binding site from bacteriophage T7 gene 10 (Olins and Rangwala, 1989)
   2375..2404    +  CDS            10xHis: 10xHis affinity tag
   2414..3127    +  CDS            Superfolder GFP: Superfolder GFP is a basic (constitutively fluorescent) green fluorescent protein published in 2005, derived from Aequorea victoria. It is reported to be a very rapidly-maturing weak dimer.
   3182..3198    +  CDS            TEV site (fragment): tobacco etch virus (TEV) protease recognition and cleavage site
   3774..3823    +  CDS            SET1 (fragment): solubility-enhancement tag derived from T7 phage gene 10B
   3831..3878    +  terminator     T7 terminator: transcription terminator for bacteriophage T7 RNA polymerase
   3904..4196    -  CDS            TcR (fragment): tetracycline efflux protein; tet; confers resistance to tetracycline
   4244..4272    -  promoter       tet promoter: E. coli promoter for tetracycline efflux protein gene
   4385..4489    +  promoter       AmpR promoter: bla
   4490..5350    +  CDS            AmpR: β-lactamase; bla; confers resistance to ampicillin, carbenicillin, and related antibiotics
   5521..47      +  rep_origin     ori (across the origin): high-copy-number ColE1/pMB1/pBR322/pUC origin of replication
>Addgene plasmid #138283 | pKEW394_AcrIIA14 | addgene full sequence | sequence record 274370 | Addgene NGS Result
AGCGTCGATTTTTGTGATGCTCGTCAGGGGGGCGGAGCCTATGGAAAAACGCCAGCAACGCGGCCTTTTT
ACGGTTCCTGGCCTTTTGCTGGCCTTTTGCTCACATGTTCTTTCCTGCGTTATCCCCTGATTCTGTGGAT
AACCGTATTACCGCCTTTGAGTGAGCTGATACCGCTCGCCGCAGCCGAACGACCGAGCGCAGCGAGTCAG
TGAGCGAGGAAGCGGAAGAGCGCCTGATGCGGTATTTTCTCCTTACGCATCTGTGCGGTATTTCACACCG
CAATGGTGCACTCTCAGTACAATCTGCTCTGATGCCGCATAGTTAAGCCAGTATACACTCCGCTATCGCT
ACGTGACTGGGTCATGGCTGCGCCCCGACACCCGCCAACACCCGCTGACGCGCCCTGACGGGCTTGTCTG
CTCCCGGCATCCGCTTACAGACAAGCTGTGACCGTCTCCGGGAGCTGCATGTGTCAGAGGTTTTCACCGT
CATCACCGAAACGCGCGAGGCAGCTGCGGTAAAGCTCATCAGCGTGGTCGTGAAGCGATTCACAGATGTC
TGCCTGTTCATCCGCGTCCAGCTCGTTGAGTTTCTCCAGAAGCGTTAATGTCTGGCTTCTGATAAAGCGG
GCCATGTTAAGGGCGGTTTTTTCCTGTTTGGTCACTGATGCCTCCGTGTAAGGGGGATTTCTGTTCATGG
GGGTAATGATACCGATGAAACGAGAGAGGATGCTCACGATACGGGTTACTGATGATGAACATGCCCGGTT
ACTGGAACGTTGTGAGGGTAAACAACTGGCGGTATGGATGCGGCGGGACCAGAGAAAAATCACTCAGGGT
CAATGCCAGCGCTTCGTTAATACAGATGTAGGTGTTCCACAGGGTAGCCAGCAGCATCCTGCGATGCAGA
TCCGGAACATAATGGTGCAGGGCGCTGACTTCCGCGTTTCCAGACTTTACGAAACACGGAAACCGAAGAC
CATTCATGTTGTTGCTCAGGTCGCAGACGTTTTGCAGCAGCAGTCGCTTCACGTTCGCTCGCGTATCGGT
GATTCATTCTGCTAACCAGTAAGGCAACCCCGCCAGCCTAGCCGGGTCCTCAACGACAGGAGCACGATCA
TGCGCACCCGTGGCCAGGACCCAACGCTGCCCGAGATGCGCCGCGTGCGGCTGCTGGAGATGGCGGACGC
GATGGATATGTTCTGCCAAGGGTTGGTTTGCGCATTCACAGTTCTCCGCAAGAATTGATTGGCTCCAATT
CTTGGAGTGGTGAATCCGTTAGCGAGGTGCCGCCGGCTTCCATTCAGGTCGAGGTGGCCCGGCTCCATGC
ACCGCGACGCAACGCGGGGAGGCAGACAAGGTATAGGGCGGCGCCTACAATCCATGCCAACCCGTTCCAT
GTGCTCGCCGAGGCGGCATAAATCGCCGTGACGATCAGCGGTCCAATGATCGAAGTTAGGCTGGTAAGAG
CCGCGAGCGATCCTTGAAGCTGTCCCTGATGGTCGTCATCTACCTGCCTGGACAGCATGGCCTGCAACGC
GGGCATCCCGATGCCGCCGGAAGCGAGAAGAATCATAATGGGGAAGGCCATCCAGCCTCGCGTCGCGAAC
GCCAGCAAGACGTAGCCCAGCGCGTCGGCCGCCATGCCGGCGATAATGGCCTGCTTCTCGCCGAAACGTT
TGGTGGCGGGACCAGTGACGAAGGCTTGAGCGAGGGCGTGCAAGATTCCGAATACCGCAAGCGACAGGCC
GATCATCGTCGCGCTCCAGCGAAAGCGGTCCTCGCCGAAAATGACCCAGAGCGCTGCCGGCACCTGTCCT
ACGAGTTGCATGATAAAGAAGACAGTCATAAGTGCGGCGACGATAGTCATGCCCCGCGCCCACCGGAAGG
AGCTGACTGGGTTGAAGGCTCTCAAGGGCATCGGTCGACGCTCTCCCTTATGCGACTCCTGCATTAGGAA
GCAGCCCAGTAGTAGGTTGAGGCCGTTGAGCACCGCCGCCGCAAGGAATGGTGCATGCAAGGAGATGGCG
CCCAACAGTCCCCCGGCCACGGGGCCTGCCACCATACCCACGCCGAAACAAGCGCTCATGAGCCCGAAGT
GGCGAGCCCGATCTTCCCCATCGGTGATGTCGGCGATATAGGCGCCAGCAACCGCACCTGTGGCGCCGGT
GATGCCGGCCACGATGCGTCCGGCGTAGAGGATCGAGATCTCGATCCCGCGAAATTAATACGACTCACTA
TAGGGAGACCACAACGGTTTCCCTCTAGTGCCGGCTCCGGAGAGCTCTTTAATTAAGCGGCCGCCCTGCA
GGACTCGAGTTCTAGAAATAATTTTGTTTAACTTTAAGAAGGAGATATACATATGAAATCTTCTCACCAT
CACCATCACCATCACCATCACCATGGTTCTTCTATGAGCAAAGGAGAAGAACTTTTCACTGGAGTTGTCC
CAATTCTTGTTGAATTAGATGGTGATGTTAATGGGCACAAATTTTCTGTCCGTGGAGAGGGTGAAGGTGA
TGCTACAAACGGAAAACTCACCCTTAAATTTATTTGCACTACTGGAAAACTACCTGTTCCGTGGCCAACA
CTTGTCACTACTCTGACCTATGGTGTTCAATGCTTTTCCCGTTATCCGGATCACATGAAACGGCATGACT
TTTTCAAGAGTGCCATGCCCGAAGGTTATGTACAGGAACGCACTATATCTTTCAAAGATGACGGGACCTA
CAAGACGCGTGCTGAAGTCAAGTTTGAAGGTGATACCCTTGTTAATCGTATCGAGTTAAAGGGTATTGAT
TTTAAAGAAGATGGAAACATTCTTGGACACAAACTCGAGTACAACTTTAACTCACACAATGTATACATCA
CGGCAGACAAACAAAAGAATGGAATCAAAGCTAACTTCAAAATTCGCCACAACGTTGAAGATGGTTCCGT
TCAACTAGCAGACCATTATCAACAAAATACTCCAATTGGCGATGGCCCTGTCCTTTTACCAGACAACCAT
TACCTGTCGACACAATCTGTCCTTTCGAAAGATCCCAACGAAAAGCGTGACCACATGGTCCTTCTTGAGT
TTGTAACTGCTGCTGGGATTACACATGGCATGGATGAGCTCTACAAAAATTCGAGCTCGAACAACAACAA
CAATAACAATAACAACAACCTCGGGATCGAGGAAAACCTGTACTTCCAATCCAATGCATTGAAAAAAACA
ATCGAAAAACTATTAAACAGTGACTTGAACAGTAACTACATCGCAAAAAAAACAGGTGTTGAACAAAGTA
CAATCTATCGTTTGAGAACGGGCGAACGCCAGTTAGGCAAACTAGGATTGGATAGTGCAGAAAGATTATA
TAATTATCAAAAGGAGATAGAAAATATGAAGAGTGTAAAATATATAAGTAATATGAGTAAACAAGAAAAA
GGTTATAGAGTTTATGTGAATGTCGTGAACGAAGATACTGACAAAGGGTTTTTGTTCCCTAGCGTCCCTA
AAGAAGTTATCGAGAATGACAAAATTGACGAATTATTTAACTTTGAACATCATAAACCATATGTTCAAAA
AGCTAAATCAAGATACGATAAAAATGGCATTGGATATAAAATTGTTCAATTAGATGAAGGTTTTCAAAAA
TTCATCGAATTGAATAAAGAAAAAATGAAAGAGAATTTGGATTATTAATAATAACATTGGAAGTGGATAA
CGGATCCGCGATCGCGGCGCGCCACCTGGTGGCCGGCCGGTACCACGCGTGCGCGCTGATCCGGCTGCTA
ACAAAGCCCGAAAGGAAGCTGAGTTGGCTGCTGCCACCGCTGAGCAATAACTAGCATAACCCCTTGGGGC
CTCTAAACGGGTCTTGAGGGGTTTTTTGCTGAAAGGAGGAACTATATCCGGATATCCACAGGACGGGTGT
GGTCGCCATGATCGCGTAGTCGATAGTGGCTCCAAGTAGCGAAGCGAGCAGGACTGGGCGGCGGCCAAAG
CGGTCGGACAGTGCTCCGAGAACGGGTGCGCATAGAAATTGCATCAACGCATATAGCGCTAGCAGCACGC
CATAGTGACTGGCGATGCTGTCGGAATGGACGATATCCCGCAAGAGGCCCGGCAGTACCGGCATAACCAA
GCCTATGCCTACAGCATCCAGGGTGACGGTGCCGAGGATGACGATGAGCGCATTGTTAGATTTCATACAC
GGTGCCTGACTGCGTTAGCAATTTAACTGTGATAAACTACCGCATTAAAGCTTATCGATGATAAGCTGTC
AAACATGAGAATTCTTGAAGACGAAAGGGCCTCGTGATACGCCTATTTTTATAGGTTAATGTCATGATAA
TAATGGTTTCTTAGACGTCAGGTGGCACTTTTCGGGGAAATGTGCGCGGAACCCCTATTTGTTTATTTTT
CTAAATACATTCAAATATGTATCCGCTCATGAGACAATAACCCTGATAAATGCTTCAATAACATTGAAAA
AGGAAGAGTATGAGTATTCAACATTTCCGTGTCGCCCTTATTCCCTTTTTTGCGGCATTTTGCCTTCCTG
TTTTTGCTCACCCAGAAACGCTGGTGAAAGTAAAAGATGCTGAAGATCAGTTGGGTGCACGAGTGGGTTA
CATCGAACTGGATCTCAACAGCGGTAAGATCCTTGAGAGTTTTCGCCCCGAAGAACGTTTTCCAATGATG
AGCACTTTTAAAGTTCTGCTATGTGGCGCGGTATTATCCCGTGTTGACGCCGGGCAAGAGCAACTCGGTC
GCCGCATACACTATTCTCAGAATGACTTGGTTGAGTACTCACCAGTCACAGAAAAGCATCTTACGGATGG
CATGACAGTAAGAGAATTATGCAGTGCTGCCATAACCATGAGTGATAACACTGCGGCCAACTTACTTCTG
ACAACGATCGGAGGACCGAAGGAGCTAACCGCTTTTTTGCACAACATGGGGGATCATGTAACTCGCCTTG
ATCGTTGGGAACCGGAGCTGAATGAAGCCATACCAAACGACGAGCGTGACACCACGATGCCTGCAGCAAT
GGCAACAACGTTGCGCAAACTATTAACTGGCGAACTACTTACTCTAGCTTCCCGGCAACAATTAATAGAC
TGGATGGAGGCGGATAAAGTTGCAGGACCACTTCTGCGCTCGGCCCTTCCGGCTGGCTGGTTTATTGCTG
ATAAATCTGGAGCCGGTGAGCGTGGGTCTCGCGGTATCATTGCAGCACTGGGGCCAGATGGTAAGCCCTC
CCGTATCGTAGTTATCTACACGACGGGGAGTCAGGCAACTATGGATGAACGAAATAGACAGATCGCTGAG
ATAGGTGCCTCACTGATTAAGCATTGGTAACTGTCAGACCAAGTTTACTCATATATACTTTAGATTGATT
TAAAACTTCATTTTTAATTTAAAAGGATCTAGGTGAAGATCCTTTTTGATAATCTCATGACCAAAATCCC
TTAACGTGAGTTTTCGTTCCACTGAGCGTCAGACCCCGTAGAAAAGATCAAAGGATCTTCTTGAGATCCT
TTTTTTCTGCGCGTAATCTGCTGCTTGCAAACAAAAAAACCACCGCTACCAGCGGTGGTTTGTTTGCCGG
ATCAAGAGCTACCAACTCTTTTTCCGAAGGTAACTGGCTTCAGCAGAGCGCAGATACCAAATACTGTCCT
TCTAGTGTAGCCGTAGTTAGGCCACCACTTCAAGAACTCTGTAGCACCGCCTACATACCTCGCTCTGCTA
ATCCTGTTACCAGTGGCTGCTGCCAGTGGCGATAAGTCGTGTCTTACCGGGTTGGACTCAAGACGATAGT
TACCGGATAAGGCGCAGCGGTCGGGCTGAACGGGGGGTTCGTGCACACAGCCCAGCTTGGAGCGAACGAC
CTACACCGAACTGAGATACCTACAGCGTGAGCTATGAGAAAGCGCCACGCTTCCCGAAGGGAGAAAGGCG
GACAGGTATCCGGTAAGCGGCAGGGTCGGAACAGGAGAGCGCACGAGGGAGCTTCCAGGGGGAAACGCCT
GGTATCTTTATAGTCCTGTCGGGTTTCGCCACCTCTGACTTG
